>Addgene plasmid #205254 | pMJ235: pRS426-His-MBP-GtFz1_Native | addgene full sequence | sequence record 403469 | Addgene NGS Result
GACGAAAGGGCCTCGTGATACGCCTATTTTTATAGGTTAATGTCATGATAATAATGGTTTCTTAGTATGA
TCCAATATCAAAGGAAATGATAGCATTGAAGGATGAGACTAATCCAATTGAGGAGTGGCAGCATATAGAA
CAGCTAAAGGGTAGTGCTGAAGGAAGCATACGATACCCCGCATGGAATGGGATAATATCACAGGAGGTAC
TAGACTACCTTTCATCCTACATAAATAGACGCATATAAGTACGCATTTAAGCATAAACACGCACTATGCC
GTTCTTCTCATGTATATATATATACAGGCAACACGCAGATATAGGTGCGACGTGAACAGTGAGCTGTATG
TGCGCAGCTCGCGTTGCATTTTCGGAAGCGCTCGTTTTCGGAAACGCTTTGAAGTTCCTATTCCGAAGTT
CCTATTCTCTAGAAAGTATAGGAACTTCAGAGCGCTTTTGAAAACCAAAAGCGCTCTGAAGACGCACTTT
CAAAAAACCAAAAACGCACCGGACTGTAACGAGCTACTAAAATATTGCGAATACCGCTTCCACAAACATT
GCTCAAAAGTATCTCTTTGCTATATATCTCTGTGCTATATCCCTATATAACCTACCCATCCACCTTTCGC
TCCTTGAACTTGCATCTAAACTCGACCTCTACATTTTTTATGTTTATCTCTAGTATTACTCTTTAGACAA
AAAAATTGTAGTAAGAACTATTCATAGAGTGAATCGAAAACAATACGAAAATGTAAACATTTCCTATACG
TAGTATATAGAGACAAAATAGAAGAAACCGTTCATAATTTTCTGACCAATGAAGAATCATCAACGCTATC
ACTTTCTGTTCACAAAGTATGCGCAATCCACATCGGTATAGAATATAATCGGGGATGCCTTTATCTTGAA
AAAATGCACCCGCAGCTTCGCTAGTAATCAGTAAACGCGGGAAGTGGAGTCAGGCTTTTTTTATGGAAGA
GAAAATAGACACCAAAGTAGCCTTCTTCTAACCTTAACGGACCTACAGTGCAAAAAGTTATCAAGAGACT
GCATTATAGAGCGCACAAAGGAGAAAAAAAGTAATCTAAGATGCTTTGTTAGAAAAATAGCGCTCTCGGG
ATGCATTTTTGTAGAACAAAAAAGAAGTATAGATTCTTTGTTGGTAAAATAGCGCTCTCGCGTTGCATTT
CTGTTCTGTAAAAATGCAGCTCAGATTCTTTGTTTGAAAAATTAGCGCTCTCGCGTTGCATTTTTGTTTT
ACAAAAATGAAGCACAGATTCTTCGTTGGTAAAATAGCGCTTTCGCGTTGCATTTCTGTTCTGTAAAAAT
GCAGCTCAGATTCTTTGTTTGAAAAATTAGCGCTCTCGCGTTGCATTTTTGTTCTACAAAATGAAGCACA
GATGCTTCGTTCAGGTGGCACTTTTCGGGGAAATGTGCGCGGAACCCCTATTTGTTTATTTTTCTAAATA
CATTCAAATATGTATCCGCTCATGAGACAATAACCCTGATAAATGCTTCAATAATATTGAAAAAGGAAGA
GTATGAGTATTCAACATTTCCGTGTCGCCCTTATTCCCTTTTTTGCGGCATTTTGCCTTCCTGTTTTTGC
TCACCCAGAAACGCTGGTGAAAGTAAAAGATGCTGAAGATCAGTTGGGTGCACGAGTGGGTTACATCGAA
CTGGATCTCAACAGCGGTAAGATCCTTGAGAGTTTTCGCCCCGAAGAACGTTTTCCAATGATGAGCACTT
TTAAAGTTCTGCTATGTGGCGCGGTATTATCCCGTATTGACGCCGGGCAAGAGCAACTCGGTCGCCGCAT
ACACTATTCTCAGAATGACTTGGTTGAGTACTCACCAGTCACAGAAAAGCATCTTACGGATGGCATGACA
GTAAGAGAATTATGCAGTGCTGCCATAACCATGAGTGATAACACTGCGGCCAACTTACTTCTGACAACGA
TCGGAGGACCGAAGGAGCTAACCGCTTTTTTGCACAACATGGGGGATCATGTAACTCGCCTTGATCGTTG
GGAACCGGAGCTGAATGAAGCCATACCAAACGACGAGCGTGACACCACGATGCCTGTAGCAATGGCAACA
ACGTTGCGCAAACTATTAACTGGCGAACTACTTACTCTAGCTTCCCGGCAACAATTAATAGACTGGATGG
AGGCGGATAAAGTTGCAGGACCACTTCTGCGCTCGGCCCTTCCGGCTGGCTGGTTTATTGCTGATAAATC
TGGAGCCGGTGAGCGTGGGTCTCGCGGTATCATTGCAGCACTGGGGCCAGATGGTAAGCCCTCCCGTATC
GTAGTTATCTACACGACGGGGAGTCAGGCAACTATGGATGAACGAAATAGACAGATCGCTGAGATAGGTG
CCTCACTGATTAAGCATTGGTAACTGTCAGACCAAGTTTACTCATATATACTTTAGATTGATTTAAAACT
TCATTTTTAATTTAAAAGGATCTAGGTGAAGATCCTTTTTGATAATCTCATGACCAAAATCCCTTAACGT
GAGTTTTCGTTCCACTGAGCGTCAGACCCCGTAGAAAAGATCAAAGGATCTTCTTGAGATCCTTTTTTTC
TGCGCGTAATCTGCTGCTTGCAAACAAAAAAACCACCGCTACCAGCGGTGGTTTGTTTGCCGGATCAAGA
GCTACCAACTCTTTTTCCGAAGGTAACTGGCTTCAGCAGAGCGCAGATACCAAATACTGTTCTTCTAGTG
TAGCCGTAGTTAGGCCACCACTTCAAGAACTCTGTAGCACCGCCTACATACCTCGCTCTGCTAATCCTGT
TACCAGTGGCTGCTGCCAGTGGCGATAAGTCGTGTCTTACCGGGTTGGACTCAAGACGATAGTTACCGGA
TAAGGCGCAGCGGTCGGGCTGAACGGGGGGTTCGTGCACACAGCCCAGCTTGGAGCGAACGACCTACACC
GAACTGAGATACCTACAGCGTGAGCTATGAGAAAGCGCCACGCTTCCCGAAGGGAGAAAGGCGGACAGGT
ATCCGGTAAGCGGCAGGGTCGGAACAGGAGAGCGCACGAGGGAGCTTCCAGGGGGAAACGCCTGGTATCT
TTATAGTCCTGTCGGGTTTCGCCACCTCTGACTTGAGCGTCGATTTTTGTGATGCTCGTCAGGGGGGCGG
AGCCTATGGAAAAACGCCAGCAACGCGGCCTTTTTACGGTTCCTGGCCTTTTGCTGGCCTTTTGCTCACA
TGTTCTTTCCTGCGTTATCCCCTGATTCTGTGGATAACCGTATTACCGCCTTTGAGTGAGCTGATACCGC
TCGCCGCAGCCGAACGACCGAGCGCAGCGAGTCAGTGAGCGAGGAAGCGGAAGAGCGCCCAATACGCAAA
CCGCCTCTCCCCGCGCGTTGGCCGATTCATTAATGCAGCTGGCACGACAGGTTTCCCGACTGGAAAGCGG
GCAGTGAGCGCAACGCAATTAATGTGAGTTAGCTCACTCATTAGGCACCCCAGGCTTTACACTTTATGCT
TCCGGCTCGTATGTTGTGTGGAATTGTGAGCGGATAACAATTTCACACAGGAAACAGCTATGACCATGAT
TACGCCAAGCGCGCAATTAACCCTCACTAAAGGGAACAAAAGCTGGAGCTCCACCGCGGTGGCGGCCCCC
GTCCCACCATCGGGCGCGGATCATCACAAGTTTGTACAAAAAAGCAGGCTCTTTGGCCATATAGGCCACC
AGGTCCTGCAGGCGCGCTCTTCAGGAGGCGCGCCAACTGCCCTCTTAATTAACGAAGAAGATCGGACCGG
GGCCGCGGATCTTTGCAAAGATCCAAAAAAAGCATGCGTACGGATTAGAAGCCGCCGAGCGGGTGACAGC
CCTCCGAAGGAAGACTCTCCTCCGTGCGTCCTCGTCTTCACCGGTCGCGTTCCTGAAACGCAGATGTGCC
TCGCGCCGCACTGCTCCGAACAATAAAGATTCTACAATACTAGCTTTTATGGTTATGAAGAGGAAAATTG
GCAGTAACCTGGCCCCACAAACCTCAAATGAACGAATCAAATTAACAACCAGATATCTCGACTGAAAAAA
AAGGTTTAAACCAGTTCCCTGAAATTATTCCCCTACTTGACTAATAAGTATATAAAGACGGTAGGTATTG
ATTGTAATTCTGTAAATCTATTTCTTAAACTTCTTGAATTCTACTTTTATAGTTAGTCTTTTTTTTAGTT
TTAAAACACCAAGAACTTAGTTTCGAATAAACACACATAAATAAACCATGAAATCTTCTCACCATCACCA
TCACCATCACCATCACCATGGTTCTTCTATGAAAATCGAAGAAGGTAAACTGGTAATCTGGATTAACGGC
GATAAAGGCTATAACGGTCTCGCTGAAGTCGGTAAGAAATTCGAGAAAGATACCGGAATTAAAGTCACCG
TTGAGCATCCGGATAAACTGGAAGAGAAATTCCCACAGGTTGCGGCAACTGGCGATGGCCCTGACATTAT
CTTCTGGGCACACGACCGCTTTGGTGGCTACGCTCAATCTGGCCTGTTGGCTGAAATCACCCCGGACAAA
GCGTTCCAGGACAAGCTGTATCCGTTTACCTGGGATGCCGTACGTTACAACGGCAAGCTGATTGCTTACC
CGATCGCTGTTGAAGCGTTATCGCTGATTTATAACAAAGATCTGCTGCCGAACCCGCCAAAAACCTGGGA
AGAGATCCCGGCGCTGGATAAAGAACTGAAAGCGAAAGGTAAGAGCGCGCTGATGTTCAACCTGCAAGAA
CCGTACTTCACCTGGCCGCTGATTGCTGCTGACGGGGGTTATGCGTTCAAGTATGAAAACGGCAAGTACG
ACATTAAAGACGTGGGCGTGGATAACGCTGGCGCGAAAGCGGGTCTGACCTTCCTGGTTGACCTGATTAA
AAACAAACACATGAATGCAGACACCGATTACTCCATCGCAGAAGCTGCCTTTAATAAAGGCGAAACAGCG
ATGACCATCAACGGCCCGTGGGCATGGTCCAACATCGACACCAGCAAAGTGAATTATGGTGTAACGGTAC
TGCCGACCTTCAAGGGTCAACCATCCAAACCGTTCGTTGGCGTGCTGAGCGCAGGTATTAACGCCGCCAG
TCCGAACAAAGAGCTGGCAAAAGAGTTCCTCGAAAACTATCTGCTGACTGATGAAGGTCTGGAAGCGGTT
AATAAAGACAAACCGCTGGGTGCCGTAGCGCTGAAGTCTTACGAGGAAGAGTTGGCGAAAGATCCACGTA
TTGCCGCCACTATGGAAAACGCCCAGAAAGGTGAAATCATGCCGAACATCCCGCAGATGTCCGCTTTCTG
GTATGCCGTGCGTACTGCGGTGATCAACGCCGCCAGCGGTCGTCAGACTGTCGATGAAGCCCTGAAAGAC
GCGCAGACTAATTCGAGCTCGAACAACAACAACAATAACAATAACAACAACCTCGGGATCGAGGAAAACC
TGTACTTCCAATCCAATGCATCAAACATTAGGATTGTAAAACGAAAGGCGAAGGGCTTCTTCAAGTGTGA
GGACCTAGTCACAATCAAGGATGCTGTCAAGGCAGCTCATAGGATCATGTCAGATGCGTCCATACTCGTC
CGGTCATATTATCTGCGATGGTTCCAGAGCTCATATCCCCTTGATTCAGATGACAAGGAACTTGAGCTTG
AGCACTTCCATATATCCATGGCCTGCAGCATAGTCCAGGGTATAACAAGGCCTCCAGTCCGTGGTGTTGG
TCCTGAACAATCTGTCAAGATAGACGTCTTCAATGACATGTTAGATGAGTATAAGAGGCTGTACGAGCGT
GCTCCAAATGATAAAGAGAACGAAACGGACCTCTCTCTATCGCATGTCTTAGCATATTCCATCGACAACC
TTCTTACCGCGTATAAAAACAACATCGAAGCCCATTTCTCAAAATATGTCAAACGCTTCATCCGATGTGA
TATGTTGGCTAAGGGCTTCAATAAGTCTGAGGCAAACAGAGTGGCGGCAATATATACCAATGCCTATATT
TATGACTCATCCCTCGACCTGGAACCAGACTTTATGGAAAGATTAGGCCTTGAGGCAACAAGTTATTCAT
CTCTATTCCCCTCTAAGATAAATAAGGGCGGTTTTCCAAGGGTCTATGACCTGAAGGCCAACCCTTGGGT
CTATCTTCCAAAGATGGTCATGATAAATCAGGCCTTAGAGACAGACTTCTCTTCTGTAGAGCATAAGGAG
AGGAGGCTGCTCAATCCACTGCCCTTCTATTCATCGTTTGTTCCGATGCACATACGGATTGATACATCCG
GCTTATCGCAGCTGCTGATGACTAAGGATAGGCTTGATGATTTCAAGAGATCTTATCTTGCTGAGTTTGG
AGTAAGTCTAAATATAAAGAACAAGGGTGATATGCTAGCAAGTTTTGAGAAGATCTTTGGCCGGAAGGCA
ACATCCAATAGAGAGGCCGGATTGTATGCAACAGAGATGTGGAGCTTCTTGACAAACCTGAAGACATGCC
GTCAATGGAAGGAGCTTGATGGGGTTGTTCGTAAGAACGATCCCAAGGGAACACAATGGATGTTTGACAA
TGCTGTTGTAACGGACGGTGTTTCAATCTCATTCCAGGTGATCGATAACAGCATGTTTGGACGGAAGGCC
TTCTCTGGCAGGAAGAAGAGGGTAGCATGTCAGGAGGCCAATGATGAAGAAGATAGCAAGCAGGTAACAA
GAGAAGAGCTAAAGACATCGAAGCTCTTGGGATGTGACCCTGGGAAGAGAGACATCCTAGCAATAACAGA
TGGCATAAAGACTATCTGTTACACCAAGGGGCAGAGAGACATGGACACGCATAAGACAATAAGGTTGAGA
ACCAGTCTGAAGAGGCGCCGAGGCTGCGGCCTAGAGGAGTATGAGACACAGGTGATGAACCGGTTCCAGA
AACGGTCATGCCATCCTGAGATGTTTCGACGCTATGCCTGTTCCAGGAAGAGGATGGAACACATGCTGCT
TGAATGTTATTCTCATCCAGTCTTTAGAGAGTTCAAATTCTTGGTTTACAACAAGACTAAGAGCTCCGAA
CATAGGTTCATGCATAGGGTGTTGGAAACATTCAAACGGCCGCAAACAAACCTGAGCAAGGCGAGGTGTG
CGTCAGGAGTTATGCGTATGAATGCCTTGAAGGAGGTCCAAAGGCATGGAGATATCATTATAGGGTGGGG
CAACTGGGGAAAGAATCCAAACGCGCTACGATGCTCGGCAGGACCAACCCCAGGCATTGGAATAAGGAGA
AGGTTTGAATCGCTGTTCAAAACAACAACAGTGCCAGAACACTACACCTCCCAAGAATGTCCGAGTTGTA
AGGGACGATGCCTAAGAAAGGCAACTGGCAACCCGATCATGAGACACCATCTGCTTCGTTGTACAAACGA
TAGTTGCTGTAGCAGGTGGTGGAATCGGAATGTAGCCGGGGCGTTCAACATCCTAACAAGGCTGTTGGAT
GGACAAACACTATCCGGTAACGAAACTACCGGAGACGGGTTAGGAGGTGACGACCTCTAAAACCTAGAAC
TTAGAGTGCAAAAACGCCATTACGATTGTGATGCCTATTCAAGGGTGTCCCAAGTGTAAAAAGAAAGCAC
TCTAAGAGCATTAAACTCTACTCTGTCAATGTTCTCAATAAGGATGTCTGAAGCGTTCTCATTGCATGAT
AGATTGTTCCAAGCCTTGTCGGTCATCTCATCGATTTTTATATTTATGATTTTCATAGCAGTCGGATTAT
TATTCAAACAAAGACCTTCTATGTCAAGTTTGCTCTCATCAACCCATGGTAATAGTCTATAAGACATATC
TTATCCTCCTTAAGTATTTCCTGTTGTGCTTAAGTCGACTTTGTTCCCACTGTACTTTTAGCTCGTACAA
AATACAATATACTTTTCATTTCTCCGTAAACAACATGTTTTCCCATGTAATATCCTTTTCTATTTTTCGT
TCCGTTACCAACTTTACACATACTTTATATAGCTATTCACTTCTATACACTAAAAAACTAAGACAATTTT
AATTTTGCTGCCTGCCATATTTCAATTTGTTATAAATTCCTATAATTTATCCTATTAGTAGCTAAAAAAA
GATGAATGTGAATCGAATCCTAAGAGAATTCCCCTCGAAGATCGATCTGGCGGCCCGGCCGGCCGCGGCC
GCACTCGAGATATCTAGACCCAGCTTTCTTGTACAAAGTGGTGATAGCTTGTCGAGAAGTACTCGAGGGG
GGGCCCGGTACCCAATTCGCCCTATAGTGAGTCGTATTACGCGCGCTCACTGGCCGTCGTTTTACAACGT
CGTGACTGGGAAAACCCTGGCGTTACCCAACTTAATCGCCTTGCAGCACATCCCCCTTTCGCCAGCTGGC
GTAATAGCGAAGAGGCCCGCACCGATCGCCCTTCCCAACAGTTGCGCAGCCTGAATGGCGAATGG
[124 nt withheld, positions 8466-8589]
C
[91 nt withheld, positions 8591-8681]
A
[49 nt withheld, positions 8683-8731]
CCTTTGACGTTGGAGTCCACGTTCTTT
[37 nt withheld, positions 8759-8795]
ACCCTATCTCGGTCTATTCTTTTGATTTATAAGGGATTTTGCCGATTTCGGCCTATTGGTTAAAAAATGA
GCTGATTTAACAAAAATTTAACGCGAATTTTAACAAAATATTAACGCTTACAATTTCCTGATGCGGTATT
TTCTCCTTACGCATCTGTGCGGTATTTCACACCGCATAGGGTAATAACTGATATAATTAAATTGAAGCTC
TAATTTGTGAGTTTAGTATACATGCATTTACTTATAATACAGTTTTTTAGTTTTGCTGGCCGCATCTTCT
CAAATATGCTTCCCAGCCTGCTTTTCTGTAACGTTCACCCTCTACCTTAGCATCCCTTCCCTTTGCAAAT
AGTCCTCTTCCAACAATAATAATGTCAGATCCTGTAGAGACCACATCATCCACGGTTCTATACTGTTGAC
CCAATGCGTCTCCCTTGTCATCTAAACCCACACCGGGTGTCATAATCAACCAATCGTAACCTTCATCTCT
TCCACCCATGTCTCTTTGAGCAATAAAGCCGATAACAAAATCTTTGTCGCTCTTCGCAATGTCAACAGTA
CCCTTAGTATATTCTCCAGTAGATAGGGAGCCCTTGCATGACAATTCTGCTAACATCAAAAGGCCTCTAG
GTTCCTTTGTTACTTCTTCTGCCGCCTGCTTCAAACCGCTAACAATACCTGGGCCCACCACACCGTGTGC
ATTCGTAATGTCTGCCCATTCTGCTATTCTGTATACACCCGCAGAGTACTGCAATTTGACTGTATTACCA
ATGTCAGCAAATTTTCTGTCTTCGAAGAGTAAAAAATTGTACTTGGCGGATAATGCCTTTAGCGGCTTAA
CTGTGCCCTCCATGGAAAAATCAGTCAAGATATCCACATGTGTTTTTAGTAAACAAATTTTGGGACCTAA
TGCTTCAACTAACTCCAGTAATTCCTTGGTGGTACGAACATCCAATGAAGCACACAAGTTTGTTTGCTTT
TCGTGCATGATATTAAATAGCTTGGCAGCAACAGGACTAGGATGAGTAGCAGCACGTTCCTTATATGTAG
CTTTCGACATGATTTATCTTCGTTTCCTGCAGGTTTTTGTTCTGTGCAGTTGGGTTAAGAATACTGGGCA
ATTTCATGTTTCTTCAACACTACATATGCGTATATATACCAATCTAAGTCTGTGCTCCTTCCTTCGTTCT
TCCTTCTGTTCGGAGATTACCGAATCAAAAAAATTTCAAGGAAACCGAAATCAAAAAAAAGAATAAAAAA
AAAATGATGAATTGAAAAGGTGGTATGGTGCACTCTCAGTACAATCTGCTCTGATGCCGCATAGTTAAGC
CAGCCCCGACACCCGCCAACACCCGCTGACGCGCCCTGACGGGCTTGTCTGCTCCCGGCATCCGCTTACA
GACAAGCTGTGACCGTCTCCGGGAGCTGCATGTGTCAGAGGTTTTCACCGTCATCACCGAAACGCGCGA
Features (pLannotate 1.2.2; 26 found; start..end, strand, type, name):
     69..1411    +  rep_origin     2μ ori: yeast 2μ plasmid origin of replication
   1438..1542    +  promoter       AmpR promoter: bla
   1543..2403    +  CDS            AmpR: β-lactamase; bla; confers resistance to ampicillin, carbenicillin, and related antibiotics
   2574..3162    +  rep_origin     ori: high-copy-number ColE1/pMB1/pBR322/pUC origin of replication
   3345..3437    +  CDS            lacI (fragment): lac repressor; lacI; The lac repressor binds to the lac operator to inhibit transcription in E. coli. This inhibition can be relieved by adding lactose or isopropyl-β-D-thiogalactopyranoside (IPTG).
   3450..3471    +  protein_bind   CAP binding site: CAP binding activates transcription in the presence of cAMP. E. coli catabolite activator protein
   3486..3516    +  promoter       lac promoter: promoter for the E. coli lac operon
   3524..3540    +  protein_bind   lac operator: The lac repressor binds to the lac operator to inhibit transcription in E. coli. This inhibition can be relieved by adding lactose or isopropyl-β-D-thiogalactopyranoside (IPTG). lac repressor encoded by lacI
   3585..3603    +  promoter       T3 promoter: promoter for bacteriophage T3 RNA polymerase
   3616..3637    +  misc_feature   MCS (fragment): pBluescript multiple cloning site
   3666..3690    +  protein_bind   attB1: mutant version of attB; recombination site for the Gateway® BP reaction BP Clonase™
   3821..3938    +  protein_bind   UAS: upstream activating sequence mediating Gal4-dependent induction Gal4
   4052..4246    +  promoter       GAP promoter (fragment): S. cerevisiae TDH3; promoter for glyceraldehyde-3-phosphate dehydrogenase
   4260..4289    +  CDS            10xHis: 10xHis affinity tag
   4299..5399    +  CDS            MBP: maltose binding protein from E. coli; malE (mutated); This version of the gene does not encode a signal sequence, so MBP will remain in the cytosol.
   5454..5470    +  CDS            TEV site (fragment): tobacco etch virus (TEV) protease recognition and cleavage site
   8208..8232    -  protein_bind   attB2: mutant version of attB; recombination site for the Gateway® BP reaction BP Clonase™
   8252..8272    +  misc_feature   MCS (fragment): pBluescript multiple cloning site
   8281..8299    -  promoter       T7 promoter: promoter for bacteriophage T7 RNA polymerase
   8307..8462    +  CDS            lacZα (fragment): LacZα fragment of β-galactosidase; lacZ fragment
   8466..8894    +  rep_origin     f1 ori (sequence partly withheld): f1 bacteriophage origin of replication; arrow indicates direction of (+) strand synthesis
   8922..8973    -  misc_feature   bom (fragment): basis of mobility region from pBR322
   9052..9855    -  CDS            URA3: orotidine-5'-phosphate decarboxylase, required for uracil biosynthesis; S. cerevisiae URA3; yeast auxotrophic marker, counterselectable with 5-fluoroorotic acid (5-FOA)
   9856..10071   -  promoter       URA3 promoter: S. cerevisiae URA3
  10079..10128   -  misc_feature   bom (fragment): basis of mobility region from pBR322
  10230..1       -  CDS            rop (fragment) (across the origin): Rop protein, which maintains plasmids at low copy number; rop
