[The description below was written by a language model from this plasmid's Addgene catalogue record and pLannotate feature annotations shown in this document.]
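Description:
pMJ235: pRS426-His-MBP-GtFz1_Native is a 10,264 nt yeast episomal expression plasmid built on the pRS426 shuttle backbone for producing the Fanzor protein GtFz1 from the alga Guillardia theta in Saccharomyces cerevisiae. In yeast it is maintained at high copy by the 2μ origin and selected through the URA3 auxotrophic marker, driven by its own promoter and counterselectable with 5-FOA. In E. coli it replicates from a high-copy ColE1/pUC-type origin and is selected with ampicillin via β-lactamase. An f1 origin, lac promoter/operator and lacZα fragments, T3 and T7 promoters and partial pBluescript polylinker segments are remnants of the parental backbone.

The expression cassette sits between attB1 and attB2 Gateway recombination sites, although the record lists Gibson assembly as the cloning method. Upstream of the coding region the annotation detects a Gal4-responsive UAS followed by a fragment of the TDH3 (GAP) promoter, which suggests a hybrid galactose-inducible promoter, though the record does not name it. The open reading frame begins with a 10xHis tag and a cytosolic, signal-sequence-free maltose binding protein, followed by a partially matched TEV protease site, so the fusion partner can aid solubility and affinity purification and then presumably be cleaved off. The roughly 2.7 kb stretch between the TEV site and attB2 is unannotated. It presumably holds the GtFz1 coding sequence and, given the stated purpose of "native guide" expression, may also include the associated guide RNA region, but the feature table does not resolve this or identify a terminator. The construct is intended for yeast expression, and likely purification, of GtFz1 with its native guide in studies of this eukaryotic RNA-guided endonuclease.
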