Addgene plasmid #205254: pMJ235: pRS426-His-MBP-GtFz1_Native
Purpose: S. cerevisiae expression vector for GtFz1 native guide
Depositing lab: Feng Zhang. Depositing organization: Broad Institute. Publication: Fanzor is a eukaryotic programmable RNA-guided endonuclease. Saito M, Xu P, Faure G, Maguire S, Kannan S, Altae-Tran H, Vo S, Desimone A, Macrae RK, Zhang F. Nature. 2023 Jun 28. doi: 10.1038/s41586-023-06356-2. PubMed 37380027.
Backbone
  Vector backbone: pRS426
  Vector type: Yeast Expression
Growth in bacteria
  Bacterial resistance: Ampicillin, 100 μg/mL
  Growth temperature: 37°C
  Growth strain: NEB Stable
  Copy number: High Copy
Gene/Insert
  Gene/Insert name: GtFz1
  Species: Guillardia theta
  Tag / fusion protein: 10xHis, MBP (N terminal on insert)
  Cloning method: Gibson Cloning
Terms and licenses: Academic/Nonprofit Terms; Industry Terms: Not Available to Industry
How to cite: pMJ235: pRS426-His-MBP-GtFz1_Native was a gift from Feng Zhang (Addgene plasmid # 205254 ; http://n2t.net/addgene:205254 ; RRID:Addgene_205254)
